Addgene plasmid #55794: Beta-2-adrenergic receptor-CFP
Purpose: Beta-2-adrenergic receptor tagged with ECFP on carboxyl terminus
Depositing lab: Catherine Berlot. Depositing organization: Geisinger Health Center. Publication: Live cell imaging of Gs and the beta2-adrenergic receptor demonstrates that both alphas and beta1gamma7 internalize upon stimulation and exhibit similar trafficking patterns that differ from that of the beta2-adrenergic receptor. Hynes TR, Mervine SM, Yost EA, Sabo JL, Berlot CH. J Biol Chem. 2004 Oct 15;279(42):44101-12. Epub 2004 Aug 5. 10.1074/jbc.M405151200 PubMed 15297467.
Backbone
  Vector backbone: Derived from pECFP-N1
  Backbone manufacturer: Clontech
  Backbone size w/o insert (bp): 3954
  Total vector size (bp): 5967
  Vector type: Mammalian Expression
  Selectable markers: Neomycin (select with G418)
Growth in bacteria
  Bacterial resistance: Kanamycin, 50 μg/mL
  Growth temperature: 37°C
  Growth strain: DH10B
  Copy number: High Copy
Gene/Insert
  Gene/Insert name: Beta-2-adrenergic receptor-ECFP (alt name: ADRB2)
  Species: H. sapiens (human); Aequorea victoria
  Insert size (bp): 2013
  Entrez Gene: ADRB2 (a.k.a. ADRB2R, ADRBR, ARB2, B2AR, BAR, BETA2AR)
  Promoter: CMV
  Tag / fusion protein: ECFP (C terminal on insert)
  Cloning method: Restriction Enzyme; 5′ cloning site HindIII (not destroyed); 3′ cloning site NotI (not destroyed)
  Sequencing primers: 5′ CMV Forward
Resource information
  A portion of this plasmid was derived from a plasmid made by: Beta-2-adrenergic receptor-GFP was obtained from Gerda Breitweiser, Weis Center for Research, Geisinger Clinic, Danville, Pa. pECFP-N1 was purchased from Clontech.
Terms and licenses: Academic/Nonprofit Terms; Industry Terms: Not Available to Industry
How to cite: Beta-2-adrenergic receptor-CFP was a gift from Catherine Berlot (Addgene plasmid # 55794 ; http://n2t.net/addgene:55794 ; RRID:Addgene_55794)
