[The description below was written by a language model from this plasmid's Addgene catalogue record and pLannotate feature annotations shown in this document.]
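Description:
Beta-2-adrenergic receptor-CFP is a 5,967 bp mammalian expression plasmid derived from Clontech's pECFP-N1, carrying the human beta-2-adrenergic receptor (ADRB2) fused at its carboxyl terminus to ECFP, the mammalian codon-optimized cyan variant of Aequorea victoria GFP. The roughly 2 kb receptor-ECFP insert sits between retained HindIII and NotI sites and is transcribed from the human cytomegalovirus immediate early enhancer and promoter, with an SV40 polyadenylation signal downstream. The feature table also detects a partial FLAG epitope immediately upstream of and contiguous with the ADRB2 coding sequence, suggesting an amino-terminal epitope on the receptor, although the catalogue entry lists only the ECFP tag. The record notes that part of the plasmid came from an earlier receptor-GFP construct.

The backbone is propagated in E. coli through a high-copy ColE1/pUC-type origin and also carries an f1 phage origin. A single Tn5 aminoglycoside phosphotransferase gene (NeoR/KanR) serves both hosts. A bacterial bla-type promoter drives it for kanamycin selection, while the adjacent SV40 enhancer/early promoter and an HSV TK polyadenylation signal allow G418 selection of transfected mammalian cells. Short annotated fragments of SV40 large T antigen, ble and the bGH poly(A) signal appear to be partial matches within backbone sequence rather than functional elements.

The construct is intended for visualizing the receptor in living cells. The associated publication used live-cell imaging to compare receptor trafficking after stimulation with the internalization of Gs alpha and beta-gamma subunits, a setting in which the cyan tag allows the receptor to be imaged alongside spectrally distinct fluorescent partners.
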