Features (pLannotate 1.2.2; 16 found; start..end, strand, type, name):
     61..364     +  enhancer       CMV enhancer: human cytomegalovirus immediate early enhancer
    365..568     +  promoter       CMV promoter: human cytomegalovirus (CMV) immediate early promoter
    591..631     +  misc_feature   MCS (fragment): multiple cloning site
    638..658     +  CDS            FLAG (fragment): FLAG® epitope tag, followed by an enterokinase cleavage site
    659..1894    +  CDS            ADRB2: ADRB2_HUMAN - Also known as ADRB2R, B2AR. Experimental evidence at protein level: Swiss-Prot protein existence level 1. Beta-adrenergic receptors mediate the catecholamine-induced activation of adenylate cyclase through the action of G proteins. The beta-2-adrenergic receptor binds epinephrine with an approximately 30- fold greater affinity than it does norepinephrine. From Homo sapiens (Human).
   1913..2632    +  CDS            ECFP: enhanced CFP mammalian codon-optimized
   2649..2732    +  CDS            large T antigen (fragment): large T antigen from SV40 (simian virus 40)
   2755..2876    +  polyA_signal   SV40 poly(A) signal: SV40 polyadenylation signal
   2910..3338    -  rep_origin     f1 ori (sequence partly withheld): f1 bacteriophage origin of replication; arrow indicates direction of (+) strand synthesis
   3365..3469    +  promoter       AmpR promoter: bla
   3471..3828    +  promoter       SV40 promoter: SV40 enhancer and early promoter
   3863..4657    +  CDS            NeoR/KanR: aminoglycoside phosphotransferase from Tn5; aph(3')-II (or nptII); confers resistance to neomycin, kanamycin, and G418 (Geneticin®)
   4678..4830    +  CDS            ble (fragment): BLE_KLEPN - Experimental evidence at protein level: Swiss-Prot protein existence level 1. Binding protein with a strong affinity to the bleomycin family of antibiotics. Binds to CL990; an antimitotic-antibiotic compound. From Klebsiella pneumoniae.
   4889..4936    +  polyA_signal   HSV TK poly(A) signal: herpes simplex virus thymidine kinase polyadenylation signal (Cole and Stacy, 1985)
   5027..5043    -  polyA_signal   bGH poly(A) signal (fragment): bovine growth hormone polyadenylation signal
   5265..5853    +  rep_origin     ori: high-copy-number ColE1/pMB1/pBR322/pUC origin of replication
>Addgene plasmid #55794 | Beta-2-adrenergic receptor-CFP | depositor full sequence | sequence record 86731 | Beta-2-adrenergic receptor-CFP sequence 5967 bps
TAGTTATTAATAGTAATCAATTACGGGGTCATTAGTTCATAGCCCATATATGGAGTTCCGCGTTACATAA
CTTACGGTAAATGGCCCGCCTGGCTGACCGCCCAACGACCCCCGCCCATTGACGTCAATAATGACGTATG
TTCCCATAGTAACGCCAATAGGGACTTTCCATTGACGTCAATGGGTGGAGTATTTACGGTAAACTGCCCA
CTTGGCAGTACATCAAGTGTATCATATGCCAAGTACGCCCCCTATTGACGTCAATGACGGTAAATGGCCC
GCCTGGCATTATGCCCAGTACATGACCTTATGGGACTTTCCTACTTGGCAGTACATCTACGTATTAGTCA
TCGCTATTACCATGGTGATGCGGTTTTGGCAGTACATCAATGGGCGTGGATAGCGGTTTGACTCACGGGG
ATTTCCAAGTCTCCACCCCATTGACGTCAATGGGAGTTTGTTTTGGCACCAAAATCAACGGGACTTTCCA
AAATGTCGTAACAACTCCGCCCCATTGACGCAAATGGGCGGTAGGCGTGTACGGTGGGAGGTCTATATAA
GCAGAGCTGGTTTAGTGAACCGTCAGATCCGCTAGCGCTACCGGACTCAGATCTCGAGCTCAAGCTTCGA
AATGGACTACAAGGACGACGATGACAAGGGGCAACCCGGGAACGGCAGCGCCTTCTTGCTGGCACCCAAT
AGAAGCCATGCGCCGGACCACGACGTCACGCAGCAAAGGGACGAGGTGTGGGTGGTGGGCATGGGCATCG
TCATGTCTCTCATCGTCCTGGCCATCGTGTTTGGCAATGTGCTGGTCATCACAGCCATTGCCAAGTTCGA
GCGTCTGCAGACGGTCACCAACTACTTCATCACTTCACTGGCCTGTGCTGATCTGGTCATGGGCCTGGCA
GTGGTGCCCTTTGGGGCCGCCCATATTCTTATGAAAATGTGGACTTTTGGCAACTTCTGGTGCGAGTTTT
GGACTTCCATTGATGTGCTGTGCGTCACGGCCAGCATTGAGACCCTGTGCGTGATCGCAGTGGATCGCTA
CTTTGCCATTACTTCACCTTTCAAGTACCAGAGCCTGCTGACCAAGAATAAGGCCCGGGTGATCATTCTG
ATGGTGTGGATTGTGTCAGGCCTTACCTCCTTCTTGCCCATTCAGATGCACTGGTACCGGGCCACCCACC
AGGAAGCCATCAACTGCTATGCCAATGAGACCTGCTGTGACTTCTTCACGAACCAAGCCTATGCCATTGC
CTCTTCCATCGTGTCCTTCTACGTTCCCCTGGTGATCATGGTCTTCGTCTACTCCAGGGTCTTTCAGGAG
GCCAAAAGGCAGCTCCAGAAGATTGACAAATCTGAGGGCCGCTTCCATGTCCAGAACCTTAGCCAGGTGG
AGCAGGATGGGCGGACGGGGCATGGACTCCGCAGATCTTCCAAGTTCTGCTTGAAGGAGCACAAAGCCCT
CAAGACGTTAGGCATCATCATGGGCACTTTCACCCTCTGCTGGCTGCCCTTCTTCATCGTTAACATTGTG
CATGTGATCCAGGATAACCTCATCCGTAAGGAAGTTTACATCCTCCTAAATTGGATAGGCTATGTCAATT
CTGGTTTCAATCCCCTTATCTACTGCCGGAGCCCAGATTTCAGGATTGCCTTCCAGGAGCTTCTGTGCCT
GCGCAGGTCTTCTTTGAAGGCCTATGGGAATGGCTACTCCAGCAACGGCAACACAGGGGAGCAGAGTGGA
TATCACGTGGAACAGGAGAAAGAAAATAAACTGCTGTGTGAAGACCTCCCAGGCACGGAAGACTTTGTGG
GCCATCAAGGTACTGTGCCTAGCGATAACATTGATTCACAAGGGAGGAATTGTAGTACAAATGACTCACT
GCTGGATCCACCGGTCGCCACCATGGTGAGCAAGGGCGAGGAGCTGTTCACCGGGGTGGTGCCCATCCTG
GTCGAGCTGGACGGCGACGTAAACGGCCACAAGTTCAGCGTGTCCGGCGAGGGCGAGGGCGATGCCACCT
ACGGCAAGCTGACCCTGAAGTTCATCTGCACCACCGGCAAGCTGCCCGTGCCCTGGCCCACCCTCGTGAC
CACCCTGACCTGGGGCGTGCAGTGCTTCAGCCGCTACCCCGACCACATGAAGCAGCACGACTTCTTCAAG
TCCGCCATGCCCGAAGGCTACGTCCAGGAGCGCACCATCTTCTTCAAGGACGACGGCAACTACAAGACCC
GCGCCGAGGTGAAGTTCGAGGGCGACACCCTGGTGAACCGCATCGAGCTGAAGGGCATCGACTTCAAGGA
GGACGGCAACATCCTGGGGCACAAGCTGGAGTACAACTACATCAGCCACAACGTCTATATCACCGCCGAC
AAGCAGAAGAACGGCATCAAGGCCAACTTCAAGATCCGCCACAACATCGAGGACGGCAGCGTGCAGCTCG
CCGACCACTACCAGCAGAACACCCCCATCGGCGACGGCCCCGTGCTGCTGCCCGACAACCACTACCTGAG
CACCCAGTCCGCCCTGAGCAAAGACCCCAACGAGAAGCGCGATCACATGGTCCTGCTGGAGTTCGTGACC
GCCGCCGGGATCACTCTCGGCATGGACGAGCTGTACAAGTAAAGCGGCCGCGACTCTAGATCATAATCAG
CCATACCACATTTGTAGAGGTTTTACTTGCTTTAAAAAACCTCCCACACCTCCCCCTGAACCTGAAACAT
AAAATGAATGCAATTGTTGTTGTTAACTTGTTTATTGCAGCTTATAATGGTTACAAATAAAGCAATAGCA
TCACAAATTTCACAAATAAAGCATTTTTTTCACTGCATTCTAGTTGTGGTTTGTCCAAACTCATCAATGT
ATCTTAAGGCGTAAATTGTAAGCGTTAATATTTTGTTAAAATTCGCGTTAAATTTTTGTTAAATCAGCTC
ATTTTTTAACCAATAGGCCGAAATCGGCAAAATCCCTTATAAATCAAAAGAATAGACCGAGATAGGGT
[37 nt withheld, positions 3009-3045]
AAAGAACGTGGACTCCAACGTCAAAGG
[49 nt withheld, positions 3073-3121]
T
[91 nt withheld, positions 3123-3213]
G
[124 nt withheld, positions 3215-3338]
CAGGTGGCACTTTTCGGGGAAATGTGCGCGGAACCCCTATTTGTTTATTTTTCTAAATACATTCAAATAT
GTATCCGCTCATGAGACAATAACCCTGATAAATGCTTCAATAATATTGAAAAAGGAAGAGTCCTGAGGCG
GAAAGAACCAGCTGTGGAATGTGTGTCAGTTAGGGTGTGGAAAGTCCCCAGGCTCCCCAGCAGGCAGAAG
TATGCAAAGCATGCATCTCAATTAGTCAGCAACCAGGTGTGGAAAGTCCCCAGGCTCCCCAGCAGGCAGA
AGTATGCAAAGCATGCATCTCAATTAGTCAGCAACCATAGTCCCGCCCCTAACTCCGCCCATCCCGCCCC
TAACTCCGCCCAGTTCCGCCCATTCTCCGCCCCATGGCTGACTAATTTTTTTTATTTATGCAGAGGCCGA
GGCCGCCTCGGCCTCTGAGCTATTCCAGAAGTAGTGAGGAGGCTTTTTTGGAGGCCTAGGCTTTTGCAAA
GATCGATCAAGAGACAGGATGAGGATCGTTTCGCATGATTGAACAAGATGGATTGCACGCAGGTTCTCCG
GCCGCTTGGGTGGAGAGGCTATTCGGCTATGACTGGGCACAACAGACAATCGGCTGCTCTGATGCCGCCG
TGTTCCGGCTGTCAGCGCAGGGGCGCCCGGTTCTTTTTGTCAAGACCGACCTGTCCGGTGCCCTGAATGA
ACTGCAAGACGAGGCAGCGCGGCTATCGTGGCTGGCCACGACGGGCGTTCCTTGCGCAGCTGTGCTCGAC
GTTGTCACTGAAGCGGGAAGGGACTGGCTGCTATTGGGCGAAGTGCCGGGGCAGGATCTCCTGTCATCTC
ACCTTGCTCCTGCCGAGAAAGTATCCATCATGGCTGATGCAATGCGGCGGCTGCATACGCTTGATCCGGC
TACCTGCCCATTCGACCACCAAGCGAAACATCGCATCGAGCGAGCACGTACTCGGATGGAAGCCGGTCTT
GTCGATCAGGATGATCTGGACGAAGAGCATCAGGGGCTCGCGCCAGCCGAACTGTTCGCCAGGCTCAAGG
CGAGCATGCCCGACGGCGAGGATCTCGTCGTGACCCATGGCGATGCCTGCTTGCCGAATATCATGGTGGA
AAATGGCCGCTTTTCTGGATTCATCGACTGTGGCCGGCTGGGTGTGGCGGACCGCTATCAGGACATAGCG
TTGGCTACCCGTGATATTGCTGAAGAGCTTGGCGGCGAATGGGCTGACCGCTTCCTCGTGCTTTACGGTA
TCGCCGCTCCCGATTCGCAGCGCATCGCCTTCTATCGCCTTCTTGACGAGTTCTTCTGAGCGGGACTCTG
GGGTTCGAAATGACCGACCAAGCGACGCCCAACCTGCCATCACGAGATTTCGATTCCACCGCCGCCTTCT
ATGAAAGGTTGGGCTTCGGAATCGTTTTCCGGGACGCCGGCTGGATGATCCTCCAGCGCGGGGATCTCAT
GCTGGAGTTCTTCGCCCACCCTAGGGGGAGGCTAACTGAAACACGGAAGGAGACAATACCGGAAGGAACC
CGCGCTATGACGGCAATAAAAAGACAGAATAAAACGCACGGTGTTGGGTCGTTTGTTCATAAACGCGGGG
TTCGGTCCCAGGGCTGGCACTCTGTCGATACCCCACCGAGACCCCATTGGGGCCAATACGCCCGCGTTTC
TTCCTTTTCCCCACCCCACCCCCCAAGTTCGGGTGAAGGCCCAGGGCTCGCAGCCAACGTCGGGGCGGCA
GGCCCTGCCATAGCCTCAGGTTACTCATATATACTTTAGATTGATTTAAAACTTCATTTTTAATTTAAAA
GGATCTAGGTGAAGATCCTTTTTGATAATCTCATGACCAAAATCCCTTAACGTGAGTTTTCGTTCCACTG
AGCGTCAGACCCCGTAGAAAAGATCAAAGGATCTTCTTGAGATCCTTTTTTTCTGCGCGTAATCTGCTGC
TTGCAAACAAAAAAACCACCGCTACCAGCGGTGGTTTGTTTGCCGGATCAAGAGCTACCAACTCTTTTTC
CGAAGGTAACTGGCTTCAGCAGAGCGCAGATACCAAATACTGTCCTTCTAGTGTAGCCGTAGTTAGGCCA
CCACTTCAAGAACTCTGTAGCACCGCCTACATACCTCGCTCTGCTAATCCTGTTACCAGTGGCTGCTGCC
AGTGGCGATAAGTCGTGTCTTACCGGGTTGGACTCAAGACGATAGTTACCGGATAAGGCGCAGCGGTCGG
GCTGAACGGGGGGTTCGTGCACACAGCCCAGCTTGGAGCGAACGACCTACACCGAACTGAGATACCTACA
GCGTGAGCTATGAGAAAGCGCCACGCTTCCCGAAGGGAGAAAGGCGGACAGGTATCCGGTAAGCGGCAGG
GTCGGAACAGGAGAGCGCACGAGGGAGCTTCCAGGGGGAAACGCCTGGTATCTTTATAGTCCTGTCGGGT
TTCGCCACCTCTGACTTGAGCGTCGATTTTTGTGATGCTCGTCAGGGGGGCGGAGCCTATGGAAAAACGC
CAGCAACGCGGCCTTTTTACGGTTCCTGGCCTTTTGCTGGCCTTTTGCTCACATGTTCTTTCCTGCGTTA
TCCCCTGATTCTGTGGATAACCGTATTACCGCCATGCAT
