>Addgene plasmid #55794 | Beta-2-adrenergic receptor-CFP | addgene partial sequence | sequence record 118978 | CMV-F 5'-CGCAAATGGGCGGTAGGCGTG-3'
GAACCGTCAGATCCGCTAGCGCTACCGGACTCAGATCTCGAGCTCAAGCTTCGAAATGGACTACAAGGAC
GACGATGACAAGGGGCAACCCGGGAACGGCAGCGCCTTCTTGCTGGCACCCAATAGAAGCCATGCGCCGG
ACCACGACGTCACGCAGCAAAGGGACGAGGTGTGGGTGGTGGGCATGGGCATCGTCATGTCTCTCATCGT
CCTGGCCATCGTGTTTGGCAATGTGCTGGTCATCACAGCCATTGCCAAGTTCGAGCGTCTGCAGACGGTC
ACCAACTACTTCATCACTTCACTGGCCTGTGCTGATCTGGTCATGGGCCTGGCAGTGGTGCCCTTTGGGG
CCGCCCATATTCTTATGAAAATGTGGACTTTTGGCAACTTCTGGTGCGAGTTTTGGACTTCCATTGATGT
GCTGTGCGTCACGGCCAGCATTGAGACCCTGTGCGTGATCGCAGTGGATCGCTACTTTGCCATTACTTCA
CCTTTCAAGTACCAGAGCCTGCTGACCAAGAATAAGGCCCGGGTGATCATTCTGATGGTGTGGATTGTGT
CAGGCCTTACCTCCTTCTTGCCCATTCAGATGCACTGGTACCGGGCCACCCACCAGGAAGCCATCAACTG
CTATGCCAATGAGACCTGCTGTGACTTCTTCACGAACCAAGCCTATGCCATTGCCTCTTCCATCGTGTCC
TTCTACGTTCCCCTGGTGATCATGGTCTTCGTCTACTCCAGGGTCTTTCAGGAGGCCAAAAGGCAGCTCC
AGAAGATTGACAAATCTGAGGGCCGCTTCCATGTCCAGAACCTTAGCCAGGTGG
