>Addgene plasmid #55794 | Beta-2-adrenergic receptor-CFP | addgene partial sequence | sequence record 121024 | EGFP-N 5'-CGTCGCCGTCCAGCTCGACCAG-3'
GCTCACCATGGTGGCGACCGGTGGATCCAGCAGTGAGTCATTTGTACTACAATTCCTCCCTTGTGAATCA
ATGTTATCGCTAGGCACAGTACCTTGATGGCCCACAAAGTCTTCCGTGCCTGGGAGGTCTTCACACAGCA
GTTTATTTTCTTTCTCCTGTTCCACGTGATATCCACTCTGCTCCCCTGTGTTGCCGTTGCTGGAGTAGCC
ATTCCCATAGGCCTTCAAAGAAGACCTGCGCAGGCACAGAAGCTCCTGGAAGGCAATCCTGAAATCTGGG
CTCCGGCAGTAGATAAGGGGATTGAAACCAGAATTGACATAGCCTATCCAATTTAGGAGGATGTAAACTT
CCTTACGGATGAGGTTATCCTGGATCACATGCACAATGTTAACGATGAAGAAGGGCAGCCAGCAGAGGGT
GAAAGTGCCCATGATGATGCCTAACGTCTTGAGGGCTTTGTGCTCCTTCAAGCAGAACTTGGAAGATCTG
CGGAGTCCATGCCCCGTCCGCCCATCCTGCTCCACCTGGCTAAGGTTCTGGACATGGAAGCGGCCCTCAG
ATTTGTCAATCTTCTGGAGCTGCCTTTTGGCCTCCTGAAAGACCCTGGAGTAGACGAAGACCATGATCAC
CAGGGGAACGTAGAAGGACACGATGGAAGAGGCAATGGCATAGGCTTGGTTCGTGA
