>Addgene plasmid #55794 | Beta-2-adrenergic receptor-CFP | addgene partial sequence | sequence record 122005 | EXFP-internal-F 5'-ACGACGGCAACTACAAGACC-3'
ACCGCATCGAGCTGAAGGGCATCGACTTCAAGGAGGACGGCAACATCCTGGGGCACAAGCTGGAGTACAA
CTACATCAGCCACAACGTCTATATCACCGCCGACAAGCAGAAGAACGGCATCAAGGCCAACTTCAAGATC
CGCCACAACATCGAGGACGGCAGCGTGCAGCTCGCCGACCACTACCAGCAGAACACCCCCATCGGCGACG
GCCCCGTGCTGCTGCCCGACAACCACTACCTGAGCACCCAGTCCGCCCTGAGCAAAGACCCCAACGAGAA
GCGCGATCACATGGTCCTGCTGGAGTTCGTGACCGCCGCCGGGATCACTCTCGGCATGGACGAGCTGTAC
AAGTAAAGCGGCCGCGACTCTAGATCATAATCAGCCATACCACATTTGTAGAGGTTTTACTTGCTTTAAA
AAACCTCCCACACCTCCCCCTGAACCTGAAACATAAAATGAATGCAATTGTTGTTGTTAACTTGTTTATT
GCAGCTTATAATGGTTACAAATAAAGCAATAGCATCACAAATTTCACAAATAAAGCATTTTTTTCACTGC
ATTCTAGTTGTGGTTTGTCCAAACTCATCAATGTATCTTAAGGCGTAAATTGTAAGCGTTAATATTTTGT
TAAAATTCGCGTTAAATTTTTGTTAAATCAGCTCATTTTTTAACCAATAGGCCGAAATCGGCAAAATCCC
TTATAAATCAAAAGAATAGACCGAGATAGGGT
[37 nt withheld, positions 733-769]
AAAGAACGTGGACTCCAACGTCAAAGG
[49 nt withheld, positions 797-845]
TAATCAAGTTTTTTGGGGTCGA
